Addgene plasmid #156586: pD649-HAsp-CLEC7A-Fc(DAPA)-AviTag-6xHis
Purpose: Mammalian expression of cell-surface protein extracellular domain fused to Fc(DAPA)-Avi-6xHis. Protein is secreted from cells.
Depositing lab: Chris Garcia. Depositing organization: Stanford University. Publication: A Human IgSF Cell-Surface Interactome Reveals a Complex Network of Protein-Protein Interactions. Wojtowicz WM, Vielmetter J, Fernandes RA, Siepe DH, Eastman CL, Chisholm GB, Cox S, Klock H, Anderson PW, Rue SM, Miller JJ, Glaser SM, Bragstad ML, Vance J, Lam AW, Lesley SA, Zinn K, Garcia KC. Cell. 2020 Aug 20;182(4):1027-1043.e17. doi: 10.1016/j.cell.2020.07.025. PubMed 32822567.
Backbone
  Vector backbone: pD649
  Backbone size w/o insert (bp): 6106
  Vector type: Mammalian Expression
Growth in bacteria
  Bacterial resistance: Ampicillin, 100 μg/mL
  Growth temperature: 37°C
  Growth strain: DH5alpha
  Copy number: High Copy
Gene/Insert
  Gene/Insert name: CLEC7A (alt name: CLC7A)
  Species: H. sapiens (human)
  Insert size (bp): 546
  Mutation: Fc region of human IgG contains D265A and P329A mutations (DAPA)
  Entrez Gene: CLEC7A (a.k.a. BGR, CANDF4, CD369, CLECSF12, DECTIN1, SCARE2)
  Promoter: CMV/SP6
  Tag / fusion protein: Fc(DAPA)-AviTag-6xHis (C terminal on backbone)
  Cloning method: Restriction Enzyme; 5′ cloning site GCGGCCGC (not destroyed); 3′ cloning site GGCGCGCC (not destroyed)
  Sequencing primers: 5′ ATTTAGGTGACACTATAG; 3′ CACGTACCAGTTGAACTTCACC
Resource information
  A portion of this plasmid was derived from a plasmid made by: synthesis by ThermoFisher
Terms and licenses: Academic/Nonprofit Terms; Industry Terms: Not Available to Industry
Depositor comments: Some plasmids in this collection may have an IS4-like element ISVsa5 family transposase upstream of the CMV promoter.
How to cite: pD649-HAsp-CLEC7A-Fc(DAPA)-AviTag-6xHis was a gift from Chris Garcia (Addgene plasmid # 156586 ; http://n2t.net/addgene:156586 ; RRID:Addgene_156586)
