[The description below was written by a language model from this plasmid's Addgene catalogue record and pLannotate feature annotations shown in this document.]
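Description:
pD649-HAsp-CLEC7A-Fc(DAPA)-AviTag-6xHis is a mammalian expression plasmid built on the pD649 backbone for producing a secreted, Fc-fused form of the extracellular domain of human CLEC7A (Dectin-1, CD369). It is propagated in E. coli as a high-copy plasmid through a ColE1/pUC-type origin and selected with ampicillin via the β-lactamase gene. The annotated sequence also carries an SV40 early promoter/EM7 promoter cassette driving a puromycin N-acetyltransferase coding region with an SV40 polyadenylation signal, which could allow puromycin selection in mammalian cells, although the catalogue entry does not list a mammalian selection marker. Short kanamycin-resistance, lacZα, ble and f1 ori matches in the annotation are only fragments and are unlikely to be functional.

The expression unit consists of the CMV immediate-early enhancer and promoter, a fragment of CMV intron A, and an SP6 promoter that can support in vitro transcription and serves as a sequencing primer site. The open reading frame begins with a secretion signal peptide, named HAsp in the construct but matched by the annotation software to a fragment of an immunoglobulin heavy chain signal sequence. This is followed by the CLEC7A ectodomain, cloned between retained NotI and AscI sites, and a human IgG1 Fc region. The Fc carries the D265A and P329A (DAPA) substitutions, which are generally used to reduce Fc effector binding. An AviTag for site-specific BirA biotinylation and a 6xHis tag for metal-affinity purification follow at the C terminus, though neither is individually annotated, and a bGH polyadenylation signal terminates the transcript. The annotated CLEC7A match is somewhat longer than the stated 546 bp insert. The plasmid belongs to a collection made to map human cell-surface protein interactions. The depositor notes that some members may carry an IS4-like transposase upstream of the CMV promoter; none is annotated here.
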