Features (pLannotate 1.2.2; 21 found; start..end, strand, type, name):
    119..143     -  CDS            KanR (fragment): aminoglycoside phosphotransferase; aph(3')-Ia; confers resistance to kanamycin
    254..842     +  rep_origin     ori: high-copy-number ColE1/pMB1/pBR322/pUC origin of replication
   1067..1084    +  terminator     rrnB T2 terminator (fragment): transcription terminator T2 from the E. coli rrnB gene
   1109..1128    -  CDS            lacZα (fragment): LacZα fragment of β-galactosidase; lacZ fragment
   1584..1600    +  protein_bind   lac operator: The lac repressor binds to the lac operator to inhibit transcription in E. coli. This inhibition can be relieved by adding lactose or isopropyl-β-D-thiogalactopyranoside (IPTG). lac repressor encoded by lacI
   1843..2146    +  enhancer       CMV enhancer: human cytomegalovirus immediate early enhancer
   2147..2350    +  promoter       CMV promoter: human cytomegalovirus (CMV) immediate early promoter
   2486..2529    +  intron         CMV intron (fragment): modified intron A from human cytomegalovirus
   2581..2599    +  promoter       SP6 promoter: promoter for bacteriophage SP6 RNA polymerase
   2603..2640    +  CDS            IgH signal sequence (fragment): signal sequence from the mouse immunoglobulin heavy chain variable region
   2647..3294    +  CDS            CLEC7A (fragment): CLC7A_HUMAN - Also known as BGR, CLECSF12, DECTIN1 From Homo sapiens (Human).
   3310..3987    +  CDS            IGHG1 (fragment): IGHG1_HUMAN - Experimental evidence at protein level: Swiss-Prot protein existence level 1. Constant region of immunoglobulin heavy chains. Immunoglobulins, also known as antibodies, are membrane-bound or secreted glycoproteins produced by B lymphocytes. In the recognition phase of humoral immunity, the membrane-bound immunoglobulins serve as receptors which, upon binding of a specific antigen, trigger the clonal expansion and differentiation of B lymphocytes into immunoglobulins- secreting plasma cells. Secreted immunoglobulins mediate the effector phase of humoral immunity, which results in
   4202..4313    +  polyA_signal   bGH poly(A) signal: bovine growth hormone polyadenylation signal
   4314..4422    +  rep_origin     f1 ori (fragment): f1 bacteriophage origin of replication; arrow indicates direction of (+) strand synthesis
   4436..4765    +  promoter       SV40 promoter: SV40 enhancer and early promoter
   4813..4860    +  promoter       EM7 promoter: synthetic bacterial promoter&nbsp
   4879..5478    +  CDS            PuroR (fragment): puromycin N-acetyltransferase; pac from Streptomyces; confers resistance to puromycin
   5488..5613    +  CDS            ble (fragment): BLE_KLEPN - Experimental evidence at protein level: Swiss-Prot protein existence level 1. Binding protein with a strong affinity to the bleomycin family of antibiotics. Binds to CL990; an antimitotic-antibiotic compound. From Klebsiella pneumoniae.
   5608..5729    +  polyA_signal   SV40 poly(A) signal: SV40 polyadenylation signal
   5782..6642    -  CDS            AmpR: β-lactamase; bla; confers resistance to ampicillin, carbenicillin, and related antibiotics
   6645..89      -  promoter       AmpR promoter (fragment) (across the origin): bla
>Addgene plasmid #156586 | pD649-HAsp-CLEC7A-Fc(DAPA)-AviTag-6xHis | addgene full sequence | sequence record 475945 | Addgene NGS Result
TTTCAATATTATTGAAGCATTTATCAGGGTTATTGTCTCATGAGCGGATACATATTTGAATGTATTTAGA
AAAATAAACAAATAGGGGTCAGTGTTACAACCAATTAACCAATTCTGAACATTATCGCGAGCCCATTTAT
ACCTGAATATGGCTCATAACACCCCTTGCTCATGACCAAAATCCCTTAACGTGAGTTACGCGCGCGTCGT
TCCACTGAGCGTCAGACCCCGTAGAAAAGATCAAAGGATCTTCTTGAGATCCTTTTTTTCTGCGCGTAAT
CTGCTGCTTGCAAACAAAAAAACCACCGCTACCAGCGGTGGTTTGTTTGCCGGATCAAGAGCTACCAACT
CTTTTTCCGAAGGTAACTGGCTTCAGCAGAGCGCAGATACCAAATACTGTTCTTCTAGTGTAGCCGTAGT
TAGCCCACCACTTCAAGAACTCTGTAGCACCGCCTACATACCTCGCTCTGCTAATCCTGTTACCAGTGGC
TGCTGCCAGTGGCGATAAGTCGTGTCTTACCGGGTTGGACTCAAGACGATAGTTACCGGATAAGGCGCAG
CGGTCGGGCTGAACGGGGGGTTCGTGCACACAGCCCAGCTTGGAGCGAACGACCTACACCGAACTGAGAT
ACCTACAGCGTGAGCTATGAGAAAGCGCCACGCTTCCCGAAGGGAGAAAGGCGGACAGGTATCCGGTAAG
CGGCAGGGTCGGAACAGGAGAGCGCACGAGGGAGCTTCCAGGGGGAAACGCCTGGTATCTTTATAGTCCT
GTCGGGTTTCGCCACCTCTGACTTGAGCGTCGATTTTTGTGATGCTCGTCAGGGGGGCGGAGCCTATGGA
AAAACGCCAGCAACGCGGCCTTTTTACGGTTCCTGGCCTTTTGCTGGCCTTTTGCTCACATGTTCTTTCC
TGCGTTATCCCCTGATTCTGTGGATAACCGTATTACCGCCTTTGAGTGAGCTGATACCGCTCGCCGCAGC
CGAACGACCGAGCGCAGCGAGTCAGTGAGCGAGGAAGCGGAAGGCGAGAGTAGGGAACTGCCAGGCATCA
AACTAAGCAGAAGGCCCCTGACGGATGGCCTTTTTGCGTTTCTACAAACTCTTTCTGTGTTGTAAAACGA
CGGCCAGTCTTAAGCTCGGGCCCCCTGGGCGGTTCTGATAACGAGTAATCGTTAATCCGCAAATAACGTA
AAAACCCGCTTCGGCGGGTTTTTTTATGGGGGGAGTTTAGGGAAAGAGCATTTGTCAGAATATTTAAGGG
CGCCTGTCACTTTGCTTGATATATGAGAATTATTTAACCTTATAAATGAGAAAAAAGCAACGCACTTTAA
ATAAGATACGTTGCTTTTTCGATTGATGAACACCTATAATTAAACTATTCATCTATTATTTATGATTTTT
TGTATATACAATATTTCTAGTTTGTTAAAGAGAATTAAGAAAATAAATCTCGAAAATAATAAAGGGAAAA
TCAGTTTTTGATATCAAAATTATACATGTCAACGATAATACAAAATATAATACAAACTATAAGATGTTAT
CAGTATTTATTATCATTTAGAATAAATTTTGTGTCGCCCTTAATTGTGAGCGGATAACAATTACGAGCTT
CATGCACAGTGGCGTTGACTCAATATTGGCCATTAGCCATATTATTCATTGGTTATATAGCATAAATCAA
TATTGGCTATTGGCCATTGCATACGTTGTATCTATATCATAATATGTACATTTATATTGGCTCATGTCCA
ATATGACCGCCATGTTGGCATTGATTATTGACTAGTTATTAATAGTAATCAATTACGGGGTCATTAGTTC
ATAGCCCATATATGGAGTTCCGCGTTACATAACTTACGGTAAATGGCCCGCCTGGCTGACCGCCCAACGA
CCCCCGCCCATTGACGTCAATAATGACGTATGTTCCCATAGTAACGCCAATAGGGACTTTCCATTGACGT
CAATGGGTGGAGTATTTACGGTAAACTGCCCACTTGGCAGTACATCAAGTGTATCATATGCCAAGTACGC
CCCCTATTGACGTCAATGACGGTAAATGGCCCGCCTGGCATTATGCCCAGTACATGACCTTATGGGACTT
TCCTACTTGGCAGTACATCTACGTATTAGTCATCGCTATTACCATGGTGATGCGGTTTTGGCAGTACATC
AATGGGCGTGGATAGCGGTTTGACTCACGGGGATTTCCAAGTCTCCACCCCATTGACGTCAATGGGAGTT
TGTTTTGGCACCAAAATCAACGGGACTTTCCAAAATGTCGTAACAACTCCGCCCCATTGACGCAAATGGG
CGGTAGGCGTGTACGGTGGGAGGTCTATATAAGCAGAGCTCGTTTAGTGAACCGTCAGATCGCCTGGAGA
CGCCATCCACGCTGTTTTGACCTCCATAGAAGACACCGGGACCGATCCAGCCTCCGCGGCCGGGAACGGT
GCATTGGAACGCGGATTCCCCGTGCCAAGAGTGACGTAAGTACCGCCTATAGAGTCTATAGGCCCACCCC
CTTGGCTTCGTTAGAACGCGGCTACAATTAATACATAACCTTATGTATCATACACATACGATTTAGGTGA
CACTATAGAATAACATCCACTTTGCCTTTCTCTCCACAGGTGTCCACTCCCAGGTCCAACTGCACCTCGG
TTCTATCGAAAACGCGCCTGCTAGCGCCACCATGAAGACCATCATTGCCCTGAGCTACATCTTCTGCCTG
GTGTTCGCTGCGGCCGCCACAATGGCTATTTGGAGAAGCAACAGCGGCAGCAACACCCTGGAAAACGGCT
ACTTCCTGAGCCGGAACAAAGAGAACCACAGCCAGCCTACACAGAGCAGCCTGGAAGATAGCGTGACCCC
TACCAAGGCCGTGAAAACAACAGGCGTGCTGAGCAGCCCCTGTCCTCCTAACTGGATCATCTACGAGAAG
TCCTGCTACCTGTTCAGCATGAGCCTGAACAGCTGGGACGGCAGCAAGAGACAGTGTTGGCAGCTGGGCA
GCAACCTGCTGAAGATCGACAGCAGCAACGAGCTGGGCTTCATCGTGAAACAGGTGTCCAGCCAGCCAGA
CAACAGCTTCTGGATCGGACTGAGCAGACCTCAGACAGAGGTTCCATGGCTGTGGGAGGATGGCAGCACC
TTCAGCTCCAACCTGTTCCAGATCCGGACCACCGCCACACAAGAGAACCCCTCTCCAAACTGCGTGTGGA
TTCACGTGTCCGTGATCTACGACCAGCTGTGCTCTGTGCCCAGCTACAGCATCTGCGAGAAGAAATTCAG
CATGGGCGCGCCGGGCGGCGACAAGACCCACACCTGCCCCCCCTGCCCAGCTCCAGAACTGCTGGGAGGG
CCTTCCGTGTTCCTGTTCCCCCCCAAGCCCAAGGACACCCTGATGATCAGCAGGACCCCCGAGGTGACCT
GCGTGGTGGTGGCCGTGTCCCACGAGGACCCAGAGGTGAAGTTCAACTGGTACGTGGACGGCGTGGAGGT
GCACAACGCCAAGACCAAGCCCAGAGAGGAGCAGTACAACAGCACCTACAGGGTGGTGTCCGTGCTGACC
GTGCTGCACCAGGACTGGCTGAACGGCAAAGAATACAAGTGCAAAGTCTCCAACAAGGCCCTGGCTGCCC
CAATCGAAAAGACAATCAGCAAGGCCAAGGGCCAGCCACGGGAGCCCCAGGTGTACACCCTGCCCCCCAG
CCGGGAGGAGATGACCAAGAACCAGGTGTCCCTGACCTGTCTGGTGAAGGGCTTCTACCCCAGCGATATC
GCCGTGGAGTGGGAGAGCAACGGCCAGCCCGAGAACAACTACAAGACCACCCCCCCAGTGCTGGACAGCG
ACGGCAGCTTCTTCCTGTACAGCAAGCTGACCGTGGACAAGTCCAGGTGGCAGCAGGGCAACGTGTTCAG
CTGCAGCGTGATGCACGAGGCCCTGCACAACCACTACACCCAGAAGTCCCTGAGCCTGAGCCCCGGCGGC
AGCGGTCTTAATGATATTTTCGAGGCTCAGAAGATTGAGTGGCATGAACACCACCACCATCACCACTAAG
GCCGGCCTGTAGTCACTGGCACAACGCGTTACCCGGTAAGCCAATCGGGTATACACGGTCGTCATACTGC
AGACAGGGTTCTTCTACTTTGCAAGATAGTCTTGAGTAGTAAAATAAATAGATAGAGAAAATCAGCCTCG
ACTGTGCCTTCTAGTTGCCAGCCATCTGTTGTTTGCCCCTCCCCCGTGCCTTCCTTGACCCTGGAAGGTG
CCACTCCCACTGTCCTTTCCTAATAAAATGAGGAAATTGCATCACAACACTCAACCCTATCTCGGTCTAT
TCTTTTGATTTATAAGGGATTTTGCCGATTTCGGCCTATTGGTTAAAAAATGAGCTGATTTAACAAAAAT
TTAACGCGAATTAATTCTGTGGAATGTGTGTCAGTTAGGGTGTGGAAAGTCCCCAGGCTCCCCAGCAGGC
AGAAGTATGCAAAGCATGCATCTCAATTAGTCAGCAACCAGGTGTGGAAAGTCCCCAGGCTCCCCAGCAG
GCAGAAGTATGCAAAGCATGCATCTCAATTAGTCAGCAACCATAGTCCCGCCCCTAACTCCGCCCATCCC
GCCCCTAACTCCGCCCAGTTCCGCCCATTCTCCGCCCCATGGCTGACTAATTTTTTTTATTTATGCAGAG
GCCGAGGCCGCCTCTGCCTCTGAGCTATTCCAGAAGTAGTGAGGAGGCTTTTTTGGAGGCCTAGGCTTTT
GCAAAAAGCTCCCGGGAGCTTGTATATCCATTTTCGGATCTGATCAGCACGTGTTGACAATTAATCATCG
GCATAGTATATCGGCATAGTATAATACGACAAGGTGAGGAACTAAACCATGACCGAGTACAAGCCCACGG
TGCGCCTCGCCACCCGCGACGACGTCCCCAGGGCCGTACGCACCCTCGCCGCCGCGTTCGCCGACTACCC
CGCCACGCGCCACACCGTCGATCCGGACCGCCACATCGAGCGGGTCACCGAGCTGCAAGAACTCTTCCTC
ACGCGCGTCGGGCTCGACATCGGCAAGGTGTGGGTCGCGGACGACGGCGCCGCGGTGGCGGTCTGGACCA
CGCCGGAGAGCGTCGAAGCGGGGGCGGTGTTCGCCGAGATCGGCCCGCGCATGGCCGAGTTGAGCGGTTC
CCGGCTGGCCGCGCAGCAACAGATGGAAGGCCTCCTGGCGCCGCACCGGCCCAAGGAGCCCGCGTGGTTC
CTGGCCACCGTCGGCGTCTCGCCCGACCACCAGGGCAAGGGTCTGGGCAGCGCCGTCGTGCTCCCCGGAG
TGGAGGCGGCCGAGCGCGCCGGGGTGCCCGCCTTCCTGGAGACATCCGCGCCCCGCAACCTCCCCTTCTA
CGAGCGGCTCGGCTTCACCGTCACCGCCGACGTCGAGGTGCCCGAAGGACCGCGCACCTGGTGCATGACC
CGCAAGCCCGGTGCCTGACACGTGCTACGAGATTTCGATTCCACCGCCGCCTTCTATGAAAGGTTGGGCT
TCGGAATCGTTTTCCGGGACGCCGGCTGGATGATCCTCCAGCGCGGGGATCTCATGCTGGAGTTCTTCGC
CCACCCCAACTTGTTTATTGCAGCTTATAATGGTTACAAATAAAGCAATAGCATCACAAATTTCACAAAT
AAAGCATTTTTTTCACTGCATTCTAGTTGTGGTTTGTCCAAACTCATCAATGTATCTTATCATGTCTGTA
TACCGTCGACCTCTAGCTAGAGCTTGGCGTAATCATGGTCATTACCAATGCTTAATCAGTGAGGCACCTA
TCTCAGCGATCTGTCTATTTCGTTCATCCATAGTTGCCTGACTCCCCGTCGTGTAGATAACTACGATACG
GGAGGGCTTACCATCTGGCCCCAGCGCTGCGATGATACCGCGAGAACCACGCTCACCGGCTCCGGATTTA
TCAGCAATAAACCAGCCAGCCGGAAGGGCCGAGCGCAGAAGTGGTCCTGCAACTTTATCCGCCTCCATCC
AGTCTATTAATTGTTGCCGGGAAGCTAGAGTAAGTAGTTCGCCAGTTAATAGTTTGCGCAACGTTGTTGC
CATCGCTACAGGCATCGTGGTGTCACGCTCGTCGTTTGGTATGGCTTCATTCAGCTCCGGTTCCCAACGA
TCAAGGCGAGTTACATGATCCCCCATGTTGTGCAAAAAAGCGGTTAGCTCCTTCGGTCCTCCGATCGTTG
TCAGAAGTAAGTTGGCCGCAGTGTTATCACTCATGGTTATGGCAGCACTGCATAATTCTCTTACTGTCAT
GCCATCCGTAAGATGCTTTTCTGTGACTGGTGAGTACTCAACCAAGTCATTCTGAGAATAGTGTATGCGG
CGACCGAGTTGCTCTTGCCCGGCGTCAATACGGGATAATACCGCGCCACATAGCAGAACTTTAAAAGTGC
TCATCATTGGAAAACGTTCTTCGGGGCGAAAACTCTCAAGGATCTTACCGCTGTTGAGATCCAGTTCGAT
GTAACCCACTCGTGCACCCAACTGATCTTCAGCATCTTTTACTTTCACCAGCGTTTCTGGGTGAGCAAAA
ACAGGAAGGCAAAATGCCGCAAAAAAGGGAATAAGGGCGACACGGAAATGTTGAATACTCATATTCTTCC
TT
