>Addgene plasmid #156586 | pD649-HAsp-CLEC7A-Fc(DAPA)-AviTag-6xHis | depositor partial sequence | sequence record 302282 | insert (extracellular domain)
ACAATGGCTATTTGGAGAAGCAACAGCGGCAGCAACACCCTGGAAAACGGCTACTTCCTGAGCCGGAACA
AAGAGAACCACAGCCAGCCTACACAGAGCAGCCTGGAAGATAGCGTGACCCCTACCAAGGCCGTGAAAAC
AACAGGCGTGCTGAGCAGCCCCTGTCCTCCTAACTGGATCATCTACGAGAAGTCCTGCTACCTGTTCAGC
ATGAGCCTGAACAGCTGGGACGGCAGCAAGAGACAGTGTTGGCAGCTGGGCAGCAACCTGCTGAAGATCG
ACAGCAGCAACGAGCTGGGCTTCATCGTGAAACAGGTGTCCAGCCAGCCAGACAACAGCTTCTGGATCGG
ACTGAGCAGACCTCAGACAGAGGTTCCATGGCTGTGGGAGGATGGCAGCACCTTCAGCTCCAACCTGTTC
CAGATCCGGACCACCGCCACACAAGAGAACCCCTCTCCAAACTGCGTGTGGATTCACGTGTCCGTGATCT
ACGACCAGCTGTGCTCTGTGCCCAGCTACAGCATCTGCGAGAAGAAATTCAGCATG
